Addgene plasmid #238654: GPR75-NanoLuc Vector
Depositing lab: Promega Corporation.
Backbone
  Vector backbone: pFC223C NanoLuc(R) CMV-Neo BiBRET-Balanced Vector
  Vector type: Mammalian Expression
  Selectable markers: Neomycin (select with G418) ; Neomycin
Growth in bacteria
  Bacterial resistance: Kanamycin, 50 μg/mL
  Growth temperature: 37°C
  Growth strain: DH5alpha
  Copy number: High Copy
Gene/Insert
  Gene/Insert name: GPR75
  Species: H. sapiens (human)
  Mutation: None
  Entrez Gene: GPR75 (a.k.a. GPRchr2, WI31133)
  Promoter: CMV
  Tag / fusion protein: NanoLuc (R) (C terminal on backbone)
  Cloning method: Other
How to cite: GPR75-NanoLuc Vector was a gift from Promega Corporation (Addgene plasmid # 238654 ; http://n2t.net/addgene:238654 ; RRID:Addgene_238654)
