[The description below was written by a language model from this plasmid's Addgene catalogue record and pLannotate feature annotations shown in this document.]
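Description:
GPR75-NanoLuc Vector is a 6.2 kb mammalian expression plasmid built on the pFC223C NanoLuc CMV-Neo BiBRET-Balanced backbone. It carries the unmutated human GPR75 coding sequence fused at its C terminus to NanoLuc luciferase, a small, bright, human codon-optimized reporter enzyme. GPR75 is a G protein-coupled receptor annotated as being activated by the chemokine CCL5/RANTES and probably coupled to Gq signalling, with downstream inositol trisphosphate production and calcium mobilization. Transcription of the fusion is driven by the CMV immediate early enhancer and promoter, followed by a chimeric β-globin/immunoglobulin intron that generally improves expression. An SV40 polyadenylation signal lies downstream of the luciferase. A T7 promoter sits just upstream of the open reading frame and a T7 terminator fragment was detected beyond it, which would allow in vitro or T7-driven transcription.

A single neo (nptII) gene provides selection in both hosts. It is placed behind tandem SV40 early and bacterial EM7 promoters and ends in a synthetic poly(A) signal, so it confers kanamycin resistance in E. coli and G418 resistance in mammalian cells. The automated annotation identifies a p15A origin along with small fragments of other origin and mobility elements. The catalogue lists the plasmid as high copy, so the exact identity of the origin is not settled by the record.

The record does not state a specific application. However, the backbone name and the C-terminal placement of the luciferase suggest use as a luminescent donor in bioluminescence resonance energy transfer (BRET) assays, for example to monitor interactions at the receptor's intracellular face in live cells.
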