Features (pLannotate 1.2.2; 23 found; start..end, strand, type, name):
     46..65      -  terminator     T7 terminator (fragment): transcription terminator for bacteriophage T7 RNA polymerase
     73..122     -  CDS            SET1 (fragment): solubility-enhancement tag derived from T7 phage gene 10B
    129..158     -  misc_feature   MCS (fragment): pUC18/19 multiple cloning site
    167..679     -  CDS            Nluc: NanoLuc® luciferase human codon-optimized
    701..2320    -  CDS            GPR75: GPR75_HUMAN - Experimental evidence at protein level: Swiss-Prot protein existence level 1. G protein-coupled receptor that is activated by the chemokine CCL5/RANTES. Probably coupled to heterotrimeric Gq proteins, it stimulates inositol trisphosphate production and calcium mobilization upon activation. Together with CCL5/RANTES, may play a role in neuron survival through activation of a downstream signaling pathway involving the PI3, Akt and MAP kinases. CCL5/RANTES may also regulate insulin secretion by pancreatic islet cells through activation of this receptor. From Homo sapiens (Human).
   2334..2352    -  promoter       T7 promoter: promoter for bacteriophage T7 RNA polymerase
   2396..2528    -  intron         chimeric intron: chimera between introns from human β-globin and immunoglobulin heavy chain genes
   2667..2866    -  promoter       CMV promoter: human cytomegalovirus (CMV) immediate early promoter
   2868..3245    -  enhancer       CMV enhancer: human cytomegalovirus immediate early enhancer
   3438..3509    -  misc_feature   cer region (fragment): ColE1-derived recombination site that helps to maintain plasmids as monomers
   3517..3564    +  mobile_element IS1 (fragment): prokaryotic transposable element IS1
   3558..3584    +  misc_feature   bom (fragment): basis of mobility region from pBR322
   3683..3738    -  rep_origin     RSF ori (fragment): Plasmids containing the RSF 1030 origin of replication can be propagated in E. coli cells that contain additional plasmids with compatible origins.
   3826..4371    -  rep_origin     p15A ori: Plasmids containing the medium-copy-number p15A origin of replication can be propagated in E. coli cells that contain a second plasmid with the ColE1 origin.
   4483..4499    +  promoter       tet promoter (fragment): E. coli promoter for tetracycline efflux protein gene
   4528..4576    -  polyA_signal   poly(A) signal: synthetic polyadenylation signal
   4643..5434    -  CDS            neo: KKA2_KLEPN - Also known as kan, nptII. Experimental evidence at protein level: Swiss-Prot protein existence level 1. Resistance to kanamycin, neomycin, paromomycin, ribostamycin, butirosin and gentamicin B. From Klebsiella pneumoniae.
   5466..5513    -  promoter       EM7 promoter: synthetic bacterial promoter&nbsp
   5528..5885    -  promoter       SV40 promoter: SV40 enhancer and early promoter
   5950..6001    +  misc_feature   bom (fragment): basis of mobility region from pBR322
   6002..6034    -  rep_origin     M13 ori (fragment): M13 bacteriophage origin of replication; arrow indicates direction of (+) strand synthesis
   6039..6107    +  CDS            large T antigen (fragment): large T antigen from SV40 (simian virus 40)
   6130..24      +  polyA_signal   SV40 poly(A) signal (across the origin): SV40 polyadenylation signal
>Addgene plasmid #238654 | GPR75-NanoLuc Vector | addgene full sequence | sequence record 486827 | Addgene NGS Result
GTCCAAACTCATCAATGTATCTTATCATGTCTGCTCGAAGCGGCCGCCCCAAGGGGTTATGCTAGTTATT
GCTCAGCGGTGGCAGCAGCCAACTCAGCTTCCTTTCGGGCTTTGTTAGCAGCCGGATCAGCTTGCATGCC
TGCAGGTCGACTCTAGAGTCGCGGCCTTACGCCAGAATGCGTTCGCACAGCCGCCAGCCGGTCACTCCGT
TGATGGTTACTCGGAACAGCAGGGAGCCGTCGGGGTTGATCAGGCGCTCGTCGATAATTTTGTTGCCGTT
CCACAGGGTCCCTGTTACAGTGATCTTTTTGCCGTCGAACACGGCGATGCCTTCATACGGCCGTCCGAAA
TAGTCGATCATGTTCGGCGTAACCCCGTCGATTACCAGTGTGCCATAGTGCAGGATCACCTTAAAGTGAT
GATCATCCACAGGGTACACCACCTTAAAAATTTTTTCGATCTGGCCCATTTGGTCGCCGCTCAGACCTTC
ATACGGGATGATGACATGGATGTCGATCTTCAGCCCATTTTCACCGCTCAGGACAATCCTTTGGATCGGA
GTTACGGACACCCCGAGATTCTGAAACAAACTGGACACACCTCCCTGTTCAAGGACTTGGTCCAGGTTGT
AGCCGGCTGTCTGTCGCCAGTCCCCAACGAAATCTTCGAGTGTGAAGACGCCGCTCGAGCCGAGAGAAAC
AACGGAGGGGACTGGAATCTGCTTGGCTGAAGTGCTGTCATATTCCTGCACTAAGTCATTAGTGGTGTGA
TAATGCATGGCAATATATGAATTGGCAAATCCAAAAGAGTTTACTGGCTGTAAGTTACATGGGCTGCTCT
CCTCCTGGGAAGGGCTGCTGTTATAGATGCTGTAGTAAGGTTCAATCCGAGTGTTGATGGGGGTCGAGCT
GCTCTGACCACAGTGTTGATGTCCAGCAGAGATCTTGGGACTCACCATACTTTCTTTTGAATGACTTGGG
CCACAAGCCTGGTCCACAAATTTCTTCTGTGGCTTTGGAGATAACATGTAGGCAGAGTTTGTTTCATGAT
GGGAGGATTTGTTTCTGTTGACTTCGAGGTTCCCTTTTCCCATGGCTCGAAGTCGAGTCTTTTGTTTGCA
GCAGAAAAAACCCAGGCCTATGTATTGGAGGCACCAGAGCACTTTCCTTCTCAGCCCTGCACTGTTCCGA
GAATATATAAAAGGGTTTAATCCTGACTTGAAAAATATAAGAGTAAATCCAAACAATTCAAACTGGTAAA
GAATGAAGCTCCCATTGCTGGAGAGAACCACCTGTACCAAGGAAATCCCCAGTGGAAGACAGCACACCAG
GACTGACAGCACAATGATCACACAGGTGACCACGGCTTTGGAATCCTTGGCAGTGGAGAGGTTGATGGCT
GATACGAGCTGGAGTCGGCTTGCTGCAGGGGTGACCAGTTGGTTGGGACTCTTGGTATATCCACGGGTCT
GAACGTGCTGCAGTTTGTTGTAATTCTGGTTCCTATACAGAGCCGGCATGGCACACTGGATGGGATCTCC
ACCTCCCTGCACAGGGACCCCCATGAAAGGCTGTGGTCTGGAAGCATCGACTGTGATTACAGGGGGGCAC
TTTCTGACTTGAGCGTTCTTCCGCAGGGTCTGAGCAATCATGATGTAAGAGACAGAGACCACAGCAACAC
AGAAGGTGAAGTCGACCACATAGAGAGACAAAATGGCTTTCCCTTTTCCAGCAATCAGACTGGACATGGG
AAGACAGAGGTGGGACTTGCTGGTTTTCAAGGTAGCCAAGGTGGCAAGGGTGAAACTGGTGGCCCAGAGA
AGCAGGGTGAGGAGTACGGTGCAGGGAAAGGAGGCCGTGCGATTAGGCTGTTTCCCCAACACCATCCGGA
GCCGGTGCAGGGCGATCACTGCCACTGTCTTCAGAGACATGATGATGAAGCCTGAACTGGTGAGATGGAA
AGTGAAGCAGAAAGCATCCGGGATACTACTGGCTGAGCTGAAGAATAACACAAAGGTGAACATGGGGGCT
GTCACTCCACAAATGAAGAGGTCACAGAAGGACAGGTTCAGGATCATGAAATCAAAGTTGGTTCTGAATT
TCCTGAAGGCTGGATCGAAGAAGGACAAGAAGACAATGAAGTTGCCATAGGAACCCAGGCAGAAGATGAC
CGCCAGTAGAAAAGTACAGGTCACCAAGGTGGCTGTGTGGATGAGATCCTGAAGACCCTCCTGGAGAGAG
GTGCTGTTTCCTTCCTGTGAGTGAGGCACATGGAGCGAGGTGGCATTGGGGGCATCCTGAAGGTGGCCTG
TTGAGTTCATGGCGATCGCTAGCCCTATAGTGAGTCGTATTAATACTCTAGCCTTAAGAGCTGTAATTGA
ACTGGGAGTGGACACCTGTGGAGAGAAAGGCAAAGTGGATGTCAGTAAGACCAATAGGTGCCTATCAGAA
ACGCAAGAGTCTTCTCTGTCTCGACAAGCCCAGTTTCTATTGGTCTCCTTAAACCTGTCTTGTAACCTTG
ATACTTACCTGCCCAGTGCCTCACGACCAACTTCTGCAGCTTAAGTTCGAGACTGTTGTGTCAGAAGCAC
TGACTGCGTTAGCAATTTAACTGTGATAAACTACCGCAATAAAGCTTCTAGTGATCTGACGGTTCACTAA
ACCAGCTCTGCTTATATAGACCTCCCACCGTACACGCCTACCGCCCATTTGCGTCAACGGGGCGGGGTTA
TTACGACATTTTGGAAAGTCCCGTTGATTTTGGTGCCAAAACAAACTCCCATTGACGTCAATGGGGTGGA
GACTTGGAAATCCCCGTGAGTCAAACCGCTATCCACGCCCATTGGTGTACTGCCAAAACCGCATCACCAT
GGTAATAGCGATGACTAATACGTAGATGTACTGCCAAGTAGGAAAGTCCCGTAAGGTCATGTACTGGGCA
TAATGCCAGGCGGGCCATTTACCGTCATTGACGTCAATAGGGGGCGGACTTGGCATATGATACACTTGAT
GTACTGCCAAGTGGGCAGTTTACCGTAAATACTCCACCCATTGACGTCAATGGAAAGTCCCTATTGGCGT
TACTATGGGAACATACGTCATTATTGACGTCAATGGGCGGGGGTCGTTGGGCGGTCAGCCAGGCGGGCCA
TTTACCGTAAGTTATGTAACGCGGAACTCCATATATGGGCTATGAACTAATGACCCCGTAATTGATTACT
ATTAATAACTAGTCAATAATCAATGCCAACATGGCGGTCATATTGGACATGAGCCAATATAAATGTACAT
ATTATGATATAGATACAACGTATGCAATGGCCAATAGCCAATATTGATTTATGCTATATAACCAATGAAT
AATATGGCTAATGGCCAATATTGAAGATCTCGATCCTCTACGCCGGACGCATCGTGGCCGGAGTACTGCG
GTTTATCTCGATGGCTACGAGGGCAGACAGTAAGTGGATTTACCATAATCCCTTAATTGTACGCACCGCT
AAAACGCGTAATCTCATGACGGGGTGGTGCGTAACGGCAAAAGCACCGCCGGACATCAGCGCTAGCGGAG
TGTATACTGGCTTACTATGTTGGCACTGATGAGGGTGTCAGTGAAGTGCTTCATGTGGCAGGAGAAAAAA
GGCTGCACCGGTGCGTCAGCAGAATATGTGATACAGGATATATTCCGCTTCCTCGCTCACTGACTCGCTA
CGCTCGGTCGTTCGACTGCGGCGAGCGGAAATGGCTTACGAACGGGGCGGAGATTTCCTGGAAGATGCCA
GGAAGATACTTAACAGGGAAGTGAGAGGGCCGCGGCAAAGCCGTTTTTCCATAGGCTCCGCCCCCCTGAC
AAGCATCACGAAATCTGACGCTCAAATCAGTGGTGGCGAAACCCGACAGGACTATAAAGATACCAGGCGT
TTCCCCCTGGCGGCTCCCTCGTGCGCTCTCCTGTTCCTGCCTTTCGGTTTACCGGTGTCATTCCGCTGTT
ATGGCCGCGTTTGTCTCATTCCACGCCTGACACTCAGTTCCGGGTAGGCAGTTCGCTCCAAGCTGGACTG
TATGCACGAACCCCCCGTTCAGTCCGACCGCTGCGCCTTATCCGGTAACTATCGTCTTGAGTCCAACCCG
GAAAGACATGCAAAAGCACCACTGGCAGCAGCCACTGGTAATTGATTTAGAGGAGTTAGTCTTGAAGTCA
TGCGCCGGTTAAGGCTAAACTGAAAGGACAAGTTTTGGTGACTGCGCTCCTCCAAGCCAGTTACCTCGGT
TCAAAGAGTTGGTAGCTCAGAGAACCTTCGAAAAACCGCCCTGCAAGGCGGTTTTTTCGTTTTCAGAGCA
AGAGATTACGCGCAGACCAAAACGATCTCAAGAAGATCATCTTATTAATCAGATAAAATATTTCTAGATT
TCAGTGCAATTTATCTCTTCAAATGTAGCACCTGAAGTCAGCCCCATACGATATAAGTTGTAATTCTCAT
GTTTGACAGCTTATCATCGCATGAGCGGATCCTTATCGCTATCGATTCACACAAAAAACCAACACACAGA
TGTAATGAAAATAAAGATATTTTATTGCGGCCATCGTGATGGCAGGTTGGGCGTCGCTTGGTCGGTCATT
TCGAACCCCAGAGTCCCGCTCAGAAGAACTCGTCAAGAAGGCGATAGAAGGCGATGCGCTGCGAATCGGG
AGCGGCGATACCGTAAAGCACGAGGAAGCGGTCAGCCCATTCGCCGCCAAGCTCTTCAGCAATATCACGG
GTAGCCAACGCTATGTCCTGATAGCGGTCCGCCACACCCAGCCGGCCACAGTCGATGAATCCAGAAAAGC
GGCCATTTTCCACCATGATATTCGGCAAGCAGGCATCGCCATGGGTCACGACGAGATCCTCGCCGTCGGG
CATGCGCGCCTTGAGCCTGGCGAACAGTTCGGCTGGCGCGAGCCCCTGATGCTCTTCGTCCAGATCATCC
TGATCGACAAGACCGGCTTCCATCCGAGTACGTGCTCGCTCGATGCGATGTTTCGCTTGGTGGTCGAATG
GGCAGGTAGCCGGATCAAGCGTATGCAGCCGCCGCATTGCATCAGCCATGATGGATACTTTCTCGGCAGG
AGCAAGGTGAGATGACAGGAGATCCTGCCCCGGCACTTCGCCCAATAGCAGCCAGTCCCTTCCCGCTTCA
GTGACAACGTCGAGCACAGCTGCGCAAGGAACGCCCGTCGTGGCCAGCCACGATAGCCGCGCTGCCTCGT
CCTGCAGTTCATTCAGGGCACCGGACAGGTCGGTCTTGACAAAAAGAACCGGGCGCCCCTGCGCTGACAG
CCGGAACACGGCGGCATCAGAGCAGCCGATTGTCTGTTGTGCCCAGTCATAGCCGAATAGCCTCTCCACC
CAAGCGGCCGGAGAACCTGCGTGCAATCCATCTTGTTCAATCATGATCTGCCTCCTGGGTTTAGTTCCTC
ACCTTGTCGTATTATACTATGCCGATATACTATGCCGATGATTAATTGTCAACAGTTAATTAAGCTTTTT
GCAAAAGCCTAGGCCTCCAAAAAAGCCTCCTCACTACTTCTGGAATAGCTCAGAGGCCGAGGCGGCCTCG
GCCTCTGCATAAATAAAAAAAATTAGTCAGCCATGGGGCGGAGAATGGGCGGAACTGGGCGGAGTTAGGG
GCGGGATGGGCGGAGTTAGGGGCGGGACTATGGTTGCTGACTAATTGAGATGCATGCTTTGCATACTTCT
GCCTGCTGGGGAGCCTGGGGACTTTCCACACCTGGTTGCTGACTAATTGAGATGCATGCTTTGCATACTT
CTGCCTGCTGGGGAGCCTGGGGACTTTCCACACCCTAACTGACACACATTCCACAGCTGGTTCTTTCCGC
CTCAGAAGGTACCTAACCAAGTTCCTCTTTCAGAGGTTATTTCAGGCCATGGTGCTGCGCAGATCCGCGT
ATGCGGTGTGAAATACCGCACAGATGCGTAAGGAGAAAATACCGCATCAGGAAATTGTAAGCGTTAATAT
TTTGTTAAAATTCGATTTTACCACATTTGTAGAGGTTTTACTTGCTTAAAAAAACCTCCCACATCTCCCC
CTGAACCTGAAACATAAAATGAATGCAATTGTTGTTGTTAACTTGTTTATTGCAGCTTATAATGGTTACA
AATAAAGCAATAGCATCACAAATTTCACAAATAAAGCATTTTTTTCACTGCATTCTAGTTGTGGTTT
